Addgene plasmid #158612: pCASCADE-udhA-xylA
Purpose: Low phosphate inducible gRNA array to silence the xylA and udhA promoters
Depositing lab: Michael Lynch. Depositing organization: Duke University. Publication: Dynamic control over feedback regulatory mechanisms improves NADPH flux and xylitol biosynthesis in engineered E. coli. Li S, Ye Z, Moreb EA, Hennigan JN, Castellanos DB, Yang T, Lynch MD. Metab Eng. 2021 Jan 15. pii: S1096-7176(21)00013-6. doi: 10.1016/j.ymben.2021.01.005. PubMed 33460820.
Backbone
  Vector backbone: pCASCADE
  Backbone manufacturer: None - Constructed in House
  Backbone size w/o insert (bp): 2500
  Total vector size (bp): 2902
  Vector type: Bacterial Expression
Growth in bacteria
  Bacterial resistance: Chloramphenicol, 25 μg/mL
  Growth temperature: 37°C
  Growth strain: DH5alpha
  Copy number: Low Copy
Gene/Insert
  Gene/Insert name: udhA-xylA guide array
  Species: Synthetic
  Promoter: E . coli ugpB gene promoter, low phosphate induction
  Cloning method: Gibson Cloning
  Sequencing primers: 5′ GGGAGACCACAACGG; 3′ CGCAGTCGAACGACCG
Terms and licenses: Academic/Nonprofit Terms; Industry Terms: Not Available to Industry
Depositor comments: Read the preprint at bioRxiv: https://doi.org/10.1101/2020.07.27.222588
How to cite: pCASCADE-udhA-xylA was a gift from Michael Lynch (Addgene plasmid # 158612 ; http://n2t.net/addgene:158612 ; RRID:Addgene_158612)
