[The description below was written by a language model from this plasmid's Addgene catalogue record and pLannotate feature annotations shown in this document.]
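Description:
pCASCADE-udhA-xylA is a small (about 2.9 kb) bacterial expression plasmid built on the in-house pCASCADE backbone and used to deliver a synthetic CRISPR guide RNA array in E. coli. It replicates from a p15A origin, which the record lists as low copy and which is compatible with ColE1-type plasmids, so it can be maintained alongside other expression vectors in the same strain. Selection is by chloramphenicol, conferred by a cat gene driven by its native cat promoter and followed by the lambda t0 terminator. The annotation also picks up a short RSF origin fragment next to p15A, which is probably a partial homology match rather than a second working origin.

The payload is a two-guide array targeting the promoters of udhA (soluble pyridine nucleotide transhydrogenase) and xylA (xylose isomerase). It is transcribed from the E. coli ugpB promoter, which is induced when phosphate becomes limiting. The automated feature table does not annotate the array or the ugpB promoter. Unannotated stretches flank the rrnB T1 and T7Te terminators, but the record does not say where the cassette lies. A TetR coding sequence is also annotated; the catalogue entry gives it no role, so it may be a carry-over from the backbone's lineage.

As the plasmid name implies, the guides are meant to work with a Cascade-type CRISPR interference system supplied by the host, since no Cas genes are annotated on the plasmid. Phosphate depletion then triggers silencing of both genes. The associated work used this kind of dynamic, two-stage control to improve NADPH flux and xylitol biosynthesis in engineered E. coli.
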