Features (pLannotate 1.2.2; 8 found; start..end, strand, type, name):
    215..317     -  promoter       cat promoter: promoter of the E. coli cat gene encoding chloramphenicol acetyltransferase
    347..970     -  CDS            TetR: tetracycline repressor TetR; tetR from transposon Tn10; TetR binds to the tetracycline operator tetO to inhibit transcription. This inhibition can be relieved by adding tetracycline or doxycycline.
    982..1053    +  terminator     rrnB T1 terminator: transcription terminator T1 from the E. coli rrnB gene
   1069..1096    +  terminator     T7Te terminator: phage T7 early transcription terminator
   1540..1595    -  rep_origin     RSF ori (fragment): Plasmids containing the RSF 1030 origin of replication can be propagated in E. coli cells that contain additional plasmids with compatible origins.
   1683..2228    -  rep_origin     p15A ori: Plasmids containing the medium-copy-number p15A origin of replication can be propagated in E. coli cells that contain a second plasmid with the ColE1 origin.
   2342..2436    -  terminator     lambda t0 terminator: transcription terminator from phage lambda
   2460..214     -  CDS            cat (across the origin): CAT_ECOLX - Experimental evidence at protein level: Swiss-Prot protein existence level 1. This enzyme is an effector of chloramphenicol resistance in bacteria. From Escherichia coli. This protein is used as a marker in many commonly used cloning vectors, such as pACYC184.
>Addgene plasmid #158612 | pCASCADE-udhA-xylA | addgene full sequence | sequence record 311808 | Addgene NGS Result
CCGGATGAGCATTCATCAGGCGGGCAAGAATGTGAATAAAGGCCGGATAAAACTTGTGCTTATTTTTCTT
TACGGTCTTTAAAAAGGCCGTAATATCCAGCTGAACGGTCTGGTTATAGGTACATTGAGCAACTGACTGA
AATGCCTCAAAATGTTCTTTACGATGCCATTGGGATATATCAACGGTGGTATATCCAGTGATTTTTTTCT
CCATTTTAGCTTCCTTAGCTCCTGAAAATCTCGATAACTCAAAAAATACGCCCGGTAGTGATCTTATTTC
ATTATGGTGAAAGTTGGAACCTCTTACGTGCCGATCAACGTCTCATTTTCGCCAGATATCGACGTCTTAA
GACCCACTTTCACATTTAAGTTGTTTTTCTAATCCGCATATGATCAATTCAAGGCCGAATAAGAAGGCTG
GCTCTGCACCTTGGTGATCAAATAATTCGATAGCTTGTCGTAATAATGGCGGCATACTATCAGTAGTAGG
TGTTTCCCTTTCTTCTTTAGCGACTTGATGCTCTTGATCTTCCAATACGCAACCTAAAGTAAAATGCCCC
ACAGCGCTGAGTGCATATAATGCATTCTCTAGTGAAAAACCTTGTTGGCATAAAAAGGCTAATTGATTTT
CGAGAGTTTCATACTGTTTTTCTGTAGGCCGTGTACCTAAATGTACTTTTGCTCCATCGCGATGACTTAG
TAAAGCACATCTAAAACTTTTAGCGTTATTACGTAAAAAATCTTGCCAGCTTTCCCCTTCTAAAGGGCAA
AAGTGAGTATGGTGCCTATCTAACATCTCAATGGCTAAGGCGTCGAGCAAAGCCCGCTTATTTTTTACAT
GCCAATACAATGTAGGCTGCTCTACACCTAGCTTCTGGGCGAGTTTACGGGTTGTTAAACCTTCGATTCC
GACCTCATTAAGCAGCTCTAATGCGCTGTTAATCACTTTACTTTTATCTAATCTAGACATCATCCAGGCA
TCAAATAAAACGAAAGGCTCAGTCGAAAGACTGGGCCTTTCGTTTTATCTGTTGTTTGTCGGTGAACGCT
CTCTACTAGAGTCACACTGGCTCACCTTCGGGTGGGCCTTTCTGCGTTTATACACAGCTAACACCACGTC
GTCCCTATCTGCTGCCCTAGGTCTATGAGTGGTTGCTGGATAACTCTTTCTGACACCTTACTATCTTACA
AATGTAACAAAAAAGTTATTTTTCTGTAATTCGAGCATGTCATGTTACCCCGCGAGCATAAAACGCGTAT
ATTCAGGGAGACCACAACGGTTTCCCTCTACAAATAATTTTGTTTAACTTTGAATTCAAAAGATCTGGTA
CCACCTCGAGTTCCCCGCGCCAGCGGGGATAAACCGTTACCATTCTGTTGCTTTTATGTATAAGAATCGA
GTTCCCCGCGCCAGCGGGGATAAACCGGGAGTGCCCAATATTACGACATCATCCATCTCGAGTTCCCCGC
GCCAGCGGGGATAAACCGAAAAAAAAACCCCGCCCCTGACAGGGCGGGGTTTTTTTTCCTAGGGATATAT
TCCGCTTCCTCGCTCACTGACTCGCTACGCTCGGTCGTTCGACTGCGGCGAGCGGAAATGGCTTACGAAC
GGGGCGGAGATTTCCTGGAAGATGCCAGGAAGATACTTAACAGGGAAGTGAGAGGGCCGCGGCAAAGCCG
TTTTTCCATAGGCTCCGCCCCCCTGACAAGCATCACGAAATCTGACGCTCAAATCAGTGGTGGCGAAACC
CGACAGGACTATAAAGATACCAGGCGTTTCCCCCTGGCGGCTCCCTCGTGCGCTCTCCTGTTCCTGCCTT
TCGGTTTACCGGTGTCATTCCGCTGTTATGGCCGCGTTTGTCTCATTCCACGCCTGACACTCAGTTCCGG
GTAGGCAGTTCGCTCCAAGCTGGACTGTATGCACGAACCCCCCGTTCAGTCCGACCGCTGCGCCTTATCC
GGTAACTATCGTCTTGAGTCCAACCCGGAAAGACATGCAAAAGCACCACTGGCAGCAGCCACTGGTAATT
GATTTAGAGGAGTTAGTCTTGAAGTCATGCGCCGGTTAAGGCTAAACTGAAAGGACAAGTTTTGGTGACT
GCGCTCCTCCAAGCCAGTTACCTCGGTTCAAAGAGTTGGTAGCTCAGAGAACCTTCGAAAAACCGCCCTG
CAAGGCGGTTTTTTCGTTTTCAGAGCAAGAGATTACGCGCAGACCAAAACGATCTCAAGAAGATCATCTT
ATTAATCAGATAAAATATTTCTAGATTTCAGTGCAATTTATCTCTTCAAATGTAGCACCTGAAGTCAGCC
CCATACGATATAAGTTGTTACTAGTGCTTGGATTCTCACCAATAAAAAACGCCCGGCGGCAACCGAGCGT
TCTGAACAAATCCAGATGGAGTTCTGAGGTCATTACTGGATCTATCAACAGGAGTCCAAGCGAGCTCGAT
ATCAAATTACGCCCCGCCCTGCCACTCATCGCAGTACTGTTGTAATTCATTAAGCATTCTGCCGACATGG
AAGCCATCACAAACGGCATGATGAACCTGAATCGCCAGCGGCATCAGCACCTTGTCGCCTTGCGTATAAT
ATTTGCCCATGGTGAAAACGGGGGCGAAGAAGTTGTCCATATTGGCCACGTTTAAATCAAAACTGGTGAA
ACTCACCCAGGGATTGGCTGAGACGAAAAACATATTCTCAATAAACCCTTTAGGGAAATAGGCCAGGTTT
TCACCGTAACACGCCACATCTTGCGAATATATGTGTAGAAACTGCCGGAAATCGTCGTGGTATTCACTCC
AGAGCGATGAAAACGTTTCAGTTTGCTCATGGAAAACGGTGTAACAAGGGTGAACACTATCCCATATCAC
CAGCTCACCGTCTTTCATTGCCATACGAAATT
